Addgene plasmid #144408: TFORF2932
Purpose: Lentiviral vector for overexpressing transcription factor ORFs with unique 24-bp barcodes. Barcodes facilitate identification of transcription factors in pooled screens.
Depositing lab: Feng Zhang. Depositing organization: Broad Institute. Publication: A transcription factor atlas of directed differentiation. Joung J, Ma S, Tay T, Geiger-Schuller KR, Kirchgatterer PC, Verdine VK, Guo B, Arias-Garcia MA, Allen WE, Singh A, Kuksenko O, Abudayyeh OO, Gootenberg JS, Fu Z, Macrae RK, Buenrostro JD, Regev A, Zhang F. Cell. 2023 Jan 5;186(1):209-229.e26. doi: 10.1016/j.cell.2022.11.026. PubMed 36608654.
Backbone
  Vector backbone: pLX_TRC317
  Backbone manufacturer: Broad Institute Genetic Perturbation Platform
  Backbone size w/o insert (bp): 8264
  Vector type: Mammalian Expression, Lentiviral
  Selectable markers: Puromycin
Growth in bacteria
  Bacterial resistance: Ampicillin, 100 μg/mL
  Growth temperature: 37°C
  Growth strain: NEB Stable
  Copy number: High Copy
Gene/Insert
  Gene/Insert name: TFAP2A
  Species: H. sapiens (human)
  Insert size (bp): 1499
  Entrez Gene: TFAP2A (a.k.a. AP-2, AP-2alpha, AP2TF, BOFS, TFAP2)
  Promoter: EF1a
  Tag / fusion protein: V5 (C terminal on insert)
  Cloning method: Gateway Cloning
  Sequencing primers: 5′ GGGTGGAGACTGAAGTTAGGCCAG; 3′ CACATAGCGTAAAAGGAGCAACATAG
Resource information
  A portion of this plasmid was derived from a plasmid made by: Broad Institute Genetic Perturbation Platform
Terms and licenses: Academic/Nonprofit Terms; Industry Terms: Not Available to Industry
Depositor comments: NM_001032280.2 Please test multiple small colonies in case of plasmid recombination. To make this collection available in a timely manner, a portion of this collection was not fully sequenced by Addgene. If an Addgene verified full plasmid sequence is not available, please contact us prior to placing an order to request the full sequence.
How to cite: TFORF2932 was a gift from Feng Zhang (Addgene plasmid # 144408 ; http://n2t.net/addgene:144408 ; RRID:Addgene_144408)
