[The description below was written by a language model from this plasmid's Addgene catalogue record and pLannotate feature annotations shown in this document.]
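Description:
TFORF2932 is a third-generation-style, self-inactivating lentiviral expression plasmid built on the pLX_TRC317 backbone for overexpressing human TFAP2A (AP-2 alpha), a sequence-specific transcription factor involved in eye, face, limb and neural tube development. It belongs to a barcoded transcription factor ORF collection in which each clone carries a unique 24-bp barcode, so that individual factors can be identified by sequencing in pooled overexpression screens. The barcode itself is not annotated in the feature table, so its exact position is not stated. In bacteria the plasmid is maintained through a high-copy ColE1/pUC-type origin with ampicillin resistance. An f1 origin and remnants of lac, T7 and T3 elements are also carried over from the cloning backbone. The depositor notes that the plasmid can recombine, which is typical of LTR-containing vectors.

The viral genome is driven by an RSV promoter fused to a truncated HIV-1 5' LTR, followed by the Ψ packaging signal, a partial gag sequence and the RRE for Rev-dependent nuclear export. An SV40 promoter-driven puromycin N-acetyltransferase cassette allows selection of transduced mammalian cells, and a cPPT/CTS aids nuclear import of the viral genome. Downstream, the EF-1α promoter drives the TFAP2A ORF, which was inserted by Gateway recombination and is flanked by attB1 and attB2 sites, with an in-frame C-terminal V5 epitope tag for detection. A WPRE enhances transcript stability and expression, and the ΔU3 3' LTR inactivates the LTR promoter after integration. An SV40 polyadenylation signal lies beyond the LTR. Short matches annotated as U6 promoter, Rev and small t antigen are fragments and are unlikely to be functional units.
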