Features (pLannotate 1.2.2; 34 found; start..end, strand, type, name):
      1..1179    +  promoter       EF-1α promoter: strong constitutive promoter for human elongation factor EF-1α
   1200..1217    +  protein_bind   attB1 (fragment): mutant version of attB; core recombination site for the Gateway® BP reaction BP Clonase™
   1250..2515    +  CDS            TFAP2A: AP2A_HUMAN - Also known as AP2TF, TFAP2. Experimental evidence at protein level: Swiss-Prot protein existence level 1. Sequence-specific DNA-binding protein that interacts with inducible viral and cellular enhancer elements to regulate transcription of selected genes. AP-2 factors bind to the consensus sequence 5'-GCCNNNGGC-3' and activate genes involved in a large spectrum of important biological functions including proper eye, face, body wall, limb and neural tube development. They also suppress a number of genes including MCAM/MUC18, C/EBP alpha and MYC. AP-2-alpha is the only AP-2 protein
   2518..2541    -  protein_bind   attB2: mutant version of attB; recombination site for the Gateway® BP reaction BP Clonase™
   2549..2590    +  CDS            V5 tag: epitope tag from simian virus 5
   2606..2659    +  promoter       U6 promoter (fragment): RNA polymerase III promoter for human U6 snRNA
   2701..3289    +  misc_feature   WPRE: woodchuck hepatitis virus posttranscriptional regulatory element
   3340..3359    +  misc_feature   cPPT/CTS (fragment): central polypurine tract and central termination sequence of HIV-1
   3361..3594    +  LTR            3' LTR (ΔU3): self-inactivating 3' long terminal repeat (LTR) from HIV-1
   3672..3793    +  polyA_signal   SV40 poly(A) signal: SV40 polyadenylation signal
   3833..3968    +  rep_origin     SV40 ori: SV40 origin of replication
   3989..4007    -  promoter       T7 promoter: promoter for bacteriophage T7 RNA polymerase
   4015..4170    +  CDS            lacZα (fragment): LacZα fragment of β-galactosidase; lacZ fragment
   4175..4603    +  rep_origin     f1 ori (sequence partly withheld): f1 bacteriophage origin of replication; arrow indicates direction of (+) strand synthesis
   4656..4760    +  promoter       AmpR promoter: bla
   4761..5621    +  CDS            AmpR: β-lactamase; bla; confers resistance to ampicillin, carbenicillin, and related antibiotics
   5792..6380    +  rep_origin     ori: high-copy-number ColE1/pMB1/pBR322/pUC origin of replication
   6563..6655    +  CDS            lacI (fragment): lac repressor; lacI; The lac repressor binds to the lac operator to inhibit transcription in E. coli. This inhibition can be relieved by adding lactose or isopropyl-β-D-thiogalactopyranoside (IPTG).
   6668..6689    +  protein_bind   CAP binding site: CAP binding activates transcription in the presence of cAMP. E. coli catabolite activator protein
   6704..6734    +  promoter       lac promoter: promoter for the E. coli lac operon
   6742..6758    +  protein_bind   lac operator: The lac repressor binds to the lac operator to inhibit transcription in E. coli. This inhibition can be relieved by adding lactose or isopropyl-β-D-thiogalactopyranoside (IPTG). lac repressor encoded by lacI
   6803..6821    +  promoter       T3 promoter: promoter for bacteriophage T3 RNA polymerase
   6849..7075    +  promoter       RSV promoter: Rous sarcoma virus enhancer/promoter
   7076..7256    +  LTR            5' LTR (truncated): truncated 5' long terminal repeat (LTR) from HIV-1
   7303..7428    +  misc_feature   HIV-1 Ψ: packaging signal of human immunodeficiency virus type 1
   7412..7775    +  CDS            HIV-1 gag (fragment): gag protein from human immunodeficiency virus 1; gag
   7921..8154    +  misc_feature   RRE: The Rev response element (RRE) of HIV-1 allows for Rev-dependent mRNA export from the nucleus to the cytoplasm.
   8531..8557    +  CDS            Rev (fragment): human immunodeficiency virus 1 (HIV-1) Rev protein; rev; enhances nuclear export of unspliced and incompletely spliced viral mRNAs
   8564..8587    +  promoter       SV40 promoter (fragment): SV40 early promoter
   8588..8659    +  promoter       SV40 promoter (fragment): SV40 enhancer and early promoter
   8683..8818    +  rep_origin     SV40 ori: SV40 origin of replication
   8864..9460    +  CDS            PuroR (fragment): puromycin N-acetyltransferase; pac from Streptomyces; confers resistance to puromycin
   9509..9626    +  misc_feature   cPPT/CTS: central polypurine tract and central termination sequence of HIV-1
   9691..9757    +  CDS            small t antigen (fragment): SV40 (simian virus 40) small t antigen
>Addgene plasmid #144408 | TFORF2932 | addgene full sequence | sequence record 353338 | Addgene NGS Result
GGCTCCGGTGCCCGTCAGTGGGCAGAGCGCACATCGCCCACAGTCCCCGAGAAGTTGGGGGGAGGGGTCG
GCAATTGAACCGGTGCCTAGAGAAGGTGGCGCGGGGTAAACTGGGAAAGTGATGTCGTGTACTGGCTCCG
CCTTTTTCCCGAGGGTGGGGGAGAACCGTATATAAGTGCAGTAGTCGCCGTGAACGTTCTTTTTCGCAAC
GGGTTTGCCGCCAGAACACAGGTAAGTGCCGTGTGTGGTTCCCGCGGGCCTGGCCTCTTTACGGGTTATG
GCCCTTGCGTGCCTTGAATTACTTCCACCTGGCTGCAGTACGTGATTCTTGATCCCGAGCTTCGGGTTGG
AAGTGGGTGGGAGAGTTCGAGGCCTTGCGCTTAAGGAGCCCCTTCGCCTCGTGCTTGAGTTGAGGCCTGG
CCTGGGCGCTGGGGCCGCCGCGTGCGAATCTGGTGGCACCTTCGCGCCTGTCTCGCTGCTTTCGATAAGT
CTCTAGCCATTTAAAATTTTTGATGACCTGCTGCGACGCTTTTTTTCTGGCAAGATAGTCTTGTAAATGC
GGGCCAAGATCTGCACACTGGTATTTCGGTTTTTGGGGCCGCGGGCGGCGACGGGGCCCGTGCGTCCCAG
CGCACATGTTCGGCGAGGCGGGGCCTGCGAGCGCGGCCACCGAGAATCGGACGGGGGTAGTCTCAAGCTG
GCCGGCCTGCTCTGGTGCCTGGCCTCGCGCCGCCGTGTATCGCCCCGCCCTGGGCGGCAAGGCTGGCCCG
GTCGGCACCAGTTGCGTGAGCGGAAAGATGGCCGCTTCCCGGCCCTGCTGCAGGGAGCTCAAAATGGAGG
ACGCGGCGCTCGGGAGAGCGGGCGGGTGAGTCACCCACACAAAGGAAAAGGGCCTTTCCGTCCTCAGCCG
TCGCTTCATGTGACTCCACGGAGTACCGGGCGCCGTCCAGGCACCTCGATTAGTTCTCGAGCTTTTGGAG
TACGTCGTCTTTAGGTTGGGGGGAGGGGTTTTATGCGATGGAGTTTCCCCACACTGAGTGGGTGGAGACT
GAAGTTAGGCCAGCTTGGCACTTGATGTAATTCTCCTTGGAATTTGCCCTTTTTGAGTTTGGATCTTGGT
TCATTCTCAAGCCTCAGACAGTGGTTCAAAGTTTTTTTCTTCCATTTCAGGTGTCGTGAGGCTAGCATCG
ATTGATCAACAAGTTTGTACAAAAAAGTTGGCATGTTAGTTCACAGTTTTTCAGCCATGGACCGTCACGA
CGGCACCAGCAACGGGACGGCACGGTTGCCCCAGCTGGGCACTGTAGGTCAATCTCCCTACACGAGCGCC
CCGCCGCTGTCCCACACCCCCAATGCCGACTTCCAGCCCCCATACTTCCCCCCACCCTACCAGCCTATCT
ACCCCCAGTCGCAAGATCCTTACTCCCACGTCAACGACCCCTACAGCCTGAACCCCCTGCACGCCCAGCC
GCAGCCGCAGCACCCAGGCTGGCCCGGCCAGAGGCAGAGCCAGGAGTCTGGGCTCCTGCACACGCACCGG
GGGCTGCCTCACCAGCTGTCGGGCCTGGATCCTCGCAGGGACTACAGGCGGCACGAGGACCTCCTGCACG
GCCCACACGCGCTCAGCTCAGGACTCGGAGACCTCTCGATCCACTCCTTACCTCACGCCATCGAGGAGGT
CCCGCATGTAGAAGACCCGGGTATTAACATCCCAGATCAAACTGTAATTAAGAAAGGCCCCGTGTCCCTG
TCCAAGTCCAACAGCAATGCCGTCTCCGCCATCCCTATTAACAAGGACAACCTCTTCGGCGGCGTGGTGA
ACCCCAACGAAGTCTTCTGTTCAGTTCCGGGTCGCCTCTCGCTCCTCAGCTCCACCTCGAAGTACAAGGT
CACGGTGGCGGAAGTGCAGCGGCGGCTCTCACCACCCGAGTGTCTCAACGCGTCGCTGCTGGGCGGAGTG
CTCCGGAGGGCGAAGTCTAAAAATGGAGGAAGATCTTTAAGAGAAAAACTGGACAAAATAGGATTAAATC
TGCCTGCAGGGAGACGTAAAGCTGCCAACGTTACCCTGCTCACATCACTAGTAGAGGGAGAAGCTGTCCA
CCTAGCCAGGGACTTTGGGTACGTGTGCGAAACCGAATTTCCTGCCAAAGCAGTAGCTGAATTTCTCAAC
CGACAACATTCCGATCCCAATGAGCAAGTGACAAGAAAAAACATGCTCCTGGCTACAAAACAGATATGCA
AAGAGTTCACCGACCTGCTGGCTCAGGACCGATCTCCCCTGGGGAACTCACGGCCCAACCCCATCCTGGA
GCCCGGCATCCAGAGCTGCTTGACCCACTTCAACCTCATCTCCCACGGCTTCGGCAGCCCCGCGGTGTGT
GCCGCGGTCACGGCCCTGCAGAACTATCTCACCGAGGCCCTCAAGGCCATGGACAAAATGTACCTCAGCA
ACAACCCCAATAGCCACACGGACAACAACGCCAAAAGCAGTGACAAAGAGGAGAAGCACAGAAAGTGCCC
AACTTTCTTGTACAAAGTGGTTGATATCGGTAAGCCTATCCCTAACCCTCTCCTCGGTCTCGATTCTACG
TAGTAATGAACTAGTCCGTAACTTGAAAGTATTTCGATTTCTTGGCTTTATATATCTTGTGGAAAGGACG
AGAGGAAGGTATGTCTCAAGAGCCTACGCGTTAAGTCGACAATCAACCTCTGGATTACAAAATTTGTGAA
AGATTGACTGGTATTCTTAACTATGTTGCTCCTTTTACGCTATGTGGATACGCTGCTTTAATGCCTTTGT
ATCATGCTATTGCTTCCCGTATGGCTTTCATTTTCTCCTCCTTGTATAAATCCTGGTTGCTGTCTCTTTA
TGAGGAGTTGTGGCCCGTTGTCAGGCAACGTGGCGTGGTGTGCACTGTGTTTGCTGACGCAACCCCCACT
GGTTGGGGCATTGCCACCACCTGTCAGCTCCTTTCCGGGACTTTCGCTTTCCCCCTCCCTATTGCCACGG
CGGAACTCATCGCCGCCTGCCTTGCCCGCTGCTGGACAGGGGCTCGGCTGTTGGGCACTGACAATTCCGT
GGTGTTGTCGGGGAAATCATCGTCCTTTCCTTGGCTGCTCGCCTGTGTTGCCACCTGGATTCTGCGCGGG
ACGTCCTTCTGCTACGTCCCTTCGGCCCTCAATCCAGCGGACCTTCCTTCCCGCGGCCTGCTGCCGGCTC
TGCGGCCTCTTCCGCGTCTTCGCCTTCGCCCTCAGACGAGTCGGATCTCCCTTTGGGCCGCCTCCCCGCG
TCGACTTTAAGACCAATGACTTACAAGGCAGCTGTAGATCTTAGCCACTTTTTAAAAGAAAAGGGGGGAC
TGGAAGGGCTAATTCACTCCCAACGAAGACAAGATCTGCTTTTTGCTTGTACTGGGTCTCTCTGGTTAGA
CCAGATCTGAGCCTGGGAGCTCTCTGGCTAACTAGGGAACCCACTGCTTAAGCCTCAATAAAGCTTGCCT
TGAGTGCTTCAAGTAGTGTGTGCCCGTCTGTTGTGTGACTCTGGTAACTAGAGATCCCTCAGACCCTTTT
AGTCAGTGTGGAAAATCTCTAGCAGTACGTATAGTAGTTCATGTCATCTTATTATTCAGTATTTATAACT
TGCAAAGAAATGAATATCAGAGAGTGAGAGGAACTTGTTTATTGCAGCTTATAATGGTTACAAATAAAGC
AATAGCATCACAAATTTCACAAATAAAGCATTTTTTTCACTGCATTCTAGTTGTGGTTTGTCCAAACTCA
TCAATGTATCTTATCATGTCTGGCTCTAGCTATCCCGCCCCTAACTCCGCCCATCCCGCCCCTAACTCCG
CCCAGTTCCGCCCATTCTCCGCCCCATGGCTGACTAATTTTTTTTATTTATGCAGAGGCCGAGGCCGCCT
CGGCCTCTGAGCTATTCCAGAAGTAGTGAGGAGGCTTTTTTGGAGGCCTAGGGACGTACCCAATTCGCCC
TATAGTGAGTCGTATTACGCGCGCTCACTGGCCGTCGTTTTACAACGTCGTGACTGGGAAAACCCTGGCG
TTACCCAACTTAATCGCCTTGCAGCACATCCCCCTTTCGCCAGCTGGCGTAATAGCGAAGAGGCCCGCAC
CGATCGCCCTTCCCAACAGTTGCGCAGCCTGAATGGCGAATGGG
[124 nt withheld, positions 4175-4298]
C
[91 nt withheld, positions 4300-4390]
A
[49 nt withheld, positions 4392-4440]
CCTTTGACGTTGGAGTCCACGTTCTTT
[37 nt withheld, positions 4468-4504]
ACCCTATCTCGGTCTATTCTTTTGATTTATAAGGGATTTTGCCGATTTCGGCCTATTGGTTAAAAAATGA
GCTGATTTAACAAAAATTTAACGCGAATTTTAACAAAATATTAACGCTTACAATTTAGGTGGCACTTTTC
GGGGAAATGTGCGCGGAACCCCTATTTGTTTATTTTTCTAAATACATTCAAATATGTATCCGCTCATGAG
ACAATAACCCTGATAAATGCTTCAATAATATTGAAAAAGGAAGAGTATGAGTATTCAACATTTCCGTGTC
GCCCTTATTCCCTTTTTTGCGGCATTTTGCCTTCCTGTTTTTGCTCACCCAGAAACGCTGGTGAAAGTAA
AAGATGCTGAAGATCAGTTGGGTGCACGAGTGGGTTACATCGAACTGGATCTCAACAGCGGTAAGATCCT
TGAGAGTTTTCGCCCCGAAGAACGTTTTCCAATGATGAGCACTTTTAAAGTTCTGCTATGTGGCGCGGTA
TTATCCCGTATTGACGCCGGGCAAGAGCAACTCGGTCGCCGCATACACTATTCTCAGAATGACTTGGTTG
AGTACTCACCAGTCACAGAAAAGCATCTTACGGATGGCATGACAGTAAGAGAATTATGCAGTGCTGCCAT
AACCATGAGTGATAACACTGCGGCCAACTTACTTCTGACAACGATCGGAGGACCGAAGGAGCTAACCGCT
TTTTTGCACAACATGGGGGATCATGTAACTCGCCTTGATCGTTGGGAACCGGAGCTGAATGAAGCCATAC
CAAACGACGAGCGTGACACCACGATGCCTGTAGCAATGGCAACAACGTTGCGCAAACTATTAACTGGCGA
ACTACTTACTCTAGCTTCCCGGCAACAATTAATAGACTGGATGGAGGCGGATAAAGTTGCAGGACCACTT
CTGCGCTCGGCCCTTCCGGCTGGCTGGTTTATTGCTGATAAATCTGGAGCCGGTGAGCGTGGGTCTCGCG
GTATCATTGCAGCACTGGGGCCAGATGGTAAGCCCTCCCGTATCGTAGTTATCTACACGACGGGGAGTCA
GGCAACTATGGATGAACGAAATAGACAGATCGCTGAGATAGGTGCCTCACTGATTAAGCATTGGTAACTG
TCAGACCAAGTTTACTCATATATACTTTAGATTGATTTAAAACTTCATTTTTAATTTAAAAGGATCTAGG
TGAAGATCCTTTTTGATAATCTCATGACCAAAATCCCTTAACGTGAGTTTTCGTTCCACTGAGCGTCAGA
CCCCGTAGAAAAGATCAAAGGATCTTCTTGAGATCCTTTTTTTCTGCGCGTAATCTGCTGCTTGCAAACA
AAAAAACCACCGCTACCAGCGGTGGTTTGTTTGCCGGATCAAGAGCTACCAACTCTTTTTCCGAAGGTAA
CTGGCTTCAGCAGAGCGCAGATACCAAATACTGTTCTTCTAGTGTAGCCGTAGTTAGGCCACCACTTCAA
GAACTCTGTAGCACCGCCTACATACCTCGCTCTGCTAATCCTGTTACCAGTGGCTGCTGCCAGTGGCGAT
AAGTCGTGTCTTACCGGGTTGGACTCAAGACGATAGTTACCGGATAAGGCGCAGCGGTCGGGCTGAACGG
GGGGTTCGTGCACACAGCCCAGCTTGGAGCGAACGACCTACACCGAACTGAGATACCTACAGCGTGAGCT
ATGAGAAAGCGCCACGCTTCCCGAAGGGAGAAAGGCGGACAGGTATCCGGTAAGCGGCAGGGTCGGAACA
GGAGAGCGCACGAGGGAGCTTCCAGGGGGAAACGCCTGGTATCTTTATAGTCCTGTCGGGTTTCGCCACC
TCTGACTTGAGCGTCGATTTTTGTGATGCTCGTCAGGGGGGCGGAGCCTATGGAAAAACGCCAGCAACGC
GGCCTTTTTACGGTTCCTGGCCTTTTGCTGGCCTTTTGCTCACATGTTCTTTCCTGCGTTATCCCCTGAT
TCTGTGGATAACCGTATTACCGCCTTTGAGTGAGCTGATACCGCTCGCCGCAGCCGAACGACCGAGCGCA
GCGAGTCAGTGAGCGAGGAAGCGGAAGAGCGCCCAATACGCAAACCGCCTCTCCCCGCGCGTTGGCCGAT
TCATTAATGCAGCTGGCACGACAGGTTTCCCGACTGGAAAGCGGGCAGTGAGCGCAACGCAATTAATGTG
AGTTAGCTCACTCATTAGGCACCCCAGGCTTTACACTTTATGCTTCCGGCTCGTATGTTGTGTGGAATTG
TGAGCGGATAACAATTTCACACAGGAAACAGCTATGACCATGATTACGCCAAGCGCGCAATTAACCCTCA
CTAAAGGGAACAAAAGCTGGAGCTGCAAGCTTAATGTAGTCTTATGCAATACTCTTGTAGTCTTGCAACA
TGGTAACGATGAGTTAGCAACATGCCTTACAAGGAGAGAAAAAGCACCGTGCATGCCGATTGGTGGAAGT
AAGGTGGTACGATCGTGCCTTATTAGGAAGGCAACAGACGGGTCTGACATGGATTGGACGAACCACTGAA
TTGCCGCATTGCAGAGATATTGTATTTAAGTGCCTAGCTCGATACATAAACGGGTCTCTCTGGTTAGACC
AGATCTGAGCCTGGGAGCTCTCTGGCTAACTAGGGAACCCACTGCTTAAGCCTCAATAAAGCTTGCCTTG
AGTGCTTCAAGTAGTGTGTGCCCGTCTGTTGTGTGACTCTGGTAACTAGAGATCCCTCAGACCCTTTTAG
TCAGTGTGGAAAATCTCTAGCAGTGGCGCCCGAACAGGGACTTGAAAGCGAAAGGGAAACCAGAGGAGCT
CTCTCGACGCAGGACTCGGCTTGCTGAAGCGCGCACGGCAAGAGGCGAGGGGCGGCGACTGGTGAGTACG
CCAAAAATTTTGACTAGCGGAGGCTAGAAGGAGAGAGATGGGTGCGAGAGCGTCAGTATTAAGCGGGGGA
GAATTAGATCGCGATGGGAAAAAATTCGGTTAAGGCCAGGGGGAAAGAAAAAATATAAATTAAAACATAT
AGTATGGGCAAGCAGGGAGCTAGAACGATTCGCAGTTAATCCTGGCCTGTTAGAAACATCAGAAGGCTGT
AGACAAATACTGGGACAGCTACAACCATCCCTTCAGACAGGATCAGAAGAACTTAGATCATTATATAATA
CAGTAGCAACCCTCTATTGTGTGCATCAAAGGATAGAGATAAAAGACACCAAGGAAGCTTTAGACAAGAT
AGAGGAAGAGCAAAACAAAAGTAAGACCACCGCACAGCAAGCGGCCGCTGATCTTCAGACCTGGAGGAGG
AGATATGAGGGACAATTGGAGAAGTGAATTATATAAATATAAAGTAGTAAAAATTGAACCATTAGGAGTA
GCACCCACCAAGGCAAAGAGAAGAGTGGTGCAGAGAGAAAAAAGAGCAGTGGGAATAGGAGCTTTGTTCC
TTGGGTTCTTGGGAGCAGCAGGAAGCACTATGGGCGCAGCGTCAATGACGCTGACGGTACAGGCCAGACA
ATTATTGTCTGGTATAGTGCAGCAGCAGAACAATTTGCTGAGGGCTATTGAGGCGCAACAGCATCTGTTG
CAACTCACAGTCTGGGGCATCAAGCAGCTCCAGGCAAGAATCCTGGCTGTGGAAAGATACCTAAAGGATC
AACAGCTCCTGGGGATTTGGGGTTGCTCTGGAAAACTCATTTGCACCACTGCTGTGCCTTGGAATGCTAG
TTGGAGTAATAAATCTCTGGAACAGATTTGGAATCACACGACCTGGATGGAGTGGGACAGAGAAATTAAC
AATTACACAAGCTTAATACACTCCTTAATTGAAGAATCGCAAAACCAGCAAGAAAAGAATGAACAAGAAT
TATTGGAATTAGATAAATGGGCAAGTTTGTGGAATTGGTTTAACATAACAAATTGGCTGTGGTATATAAA
ATTATTCATAATGATAGTAGGAGGCTTGGTAGGTTTAAGAATAGTTTTTGCTGTACTTTCTATAGTGAAT
AGAGTTAGGCAGGGATATTCACCATTATCGTTTCAGACCCACCTCCCAACCCCGAGGGGACCCATGCATT
GCATCTCAATTAGTCAGCAACCAGGTGTGGAAAGTCCCCAGGCTCCCCAGCAGGCAGAAGTATGCAAAGC
ATGCGTCTCAATTAGTCAGCAACCATAGTCCCGCCCCTAACTCCGCCCATCCCGCCCCTAACTCCGCCCA
GTTCCGCCCATTCTCCGCCCCATGGCTGACTAATTTTTTTTATTTATGCAGAGGCCGAGGCCGCCTCGGC
CTCTGAGCTATTCCAGAAGTAGTGAGGAGGCTTTTTTGGAGGCCTAGGCTTTTGCAAAAAGCTTTCTAGA
GGTACCACCGGAGCTTACCATGACCGAGTACAAGCCCACGGTGCGCCTCGCCACCCGCGACGACGTCCCC
AGGGCCGTACGCACCCTCGCCGCCGCGTTCGCCGACTACCCCGCCACGCGCCACACCGTCGATCCGGACC
GCCACATCGAGCGGGTCACCGAGCTGCAAGAACTCTTCCTCACGCGCGTCGGGCTCGACATCGGCAAGGT
GTGGGTCGCGGACGACGGCGCCGCCGTGGCGGTCTGGACCACGCCGGAGAGCGTCGAAGCGGGGGCGGTG
TTCGCCGAGATCGGCCCGCGCATGGCCGAGTTGAGCGGTTCCCGGCTGGCCGCGCAGCAACAGATGGAAG
GCCTCCTGGCGCCGCACCGGCCCAAGGAGCCCGCGTGGTTCCTGGCCACCGTCGGCGTCTCGCCCGACCA
CCAGGGCAAGGGTCTGGGCAGCGCCGTCGTGCTCCCCGGAGTGGAGGCGGCCGAGCGCGCCGGGGTGCCC
GCCTTCCTGGAGACCTCCGCGCCCCGCAACCTCCCCTTCTACGAGCGGCTCGGCTTCACCGTCACCGCCG
ACGTCGAGGTGCCCGAAGGACCGCGCACCTGGTGCATGACCCGCAAGCCCGGTGCCAGTTAACGAATTCT
AGATCTTGAGACAAATGGCAGTATTCATCCACAATTTTAAAAGAAAAGGGGGGATTGGGGGGTACAGTGC
AGGGGAAAGAATAGTAGACATAATAGCAACAGACATACAAACTAAAGAATTACAAAAACAAATTACAAAA
ATTCAAAATTTTCGGGTTTATTACAGGGACAGCAGAGATCCACTTTGGCGCCGGCTCGAGGCCTGCAGGT
GCAAAGATGGATAAAGTTTTAAACAGAGAGGAATCTTTGCAGCTAATGGACCTTCTAGGTCTTGAAAGGA
GTGGGAATT
