>Addgene plasmid #144408 | TFORF2932 | depositor partial sequence | sequence record 285339 | Insert
ATCGATTGATCAACAAGTTTGTACAAAAAAGTTGGCATGTTAGTTCACAGTTTTTCAGCCATGGACCGTC
ACGACGGCACCAGCAACGGGACGGCACGGTTGCCCCAGCTGGGCACTGTAGGTCAATCTCCCTACACGAG
CGCCCCGCCGCTGTCCCACACCCCCAATGCCGACTTCCAGCCCCCATACTTCCCCCCACCCTACCAGCCT
ATCTACCCCCAGTCGCAAGATCCTTACTCCCACGTCAACGACCCCTACAGCCTGAACCCCCTGCACGCCC
AGCCGCAGCCGCAGCACCCAGGCTGGCCCGGCCAGAGGCAGAGCCAGGAGTCTGGGCTCCTGCACACGCA
CCGGGGGCTGCCTCACCAGCTGTCGGGCCTGGATCCTCGCAGGGACTACAGGCGGCACGAGGACCTCCTG
CACGGCCCACACGCGCTCAGCTCAGGACTCGGAGACCTCTCGATCCACTCCTTACCTCACGCCATCGAGG
AGGTCCCGCATGTAGAAGACCCGGGTATTAACATCCCAGATCAAACTGTAATTAAGAAAGGCCCCGTGTC
CCTGTCCAAGTCCAACAGCAATGCCGTCTCCGCCATCCCTATTAACAAGGACAACCTCTTCGGCGGCGTG
GTGAACCCCAACGAAGTCTTCTGTTCAGTTCCGGGTCGCCTCTCGCTCCTCAGCTCCACCTCGAAGTACA
AGGTCACGGTGGCGGAAGTGCAGCGGCGGCTCTCACCACCCGAGTGTCTCAACGCGTCGCTGCTGGGCGG
AGTGCTCCGGAGGGCGAAGTCTAAAAATGGAGGAAGATCTTTAAGAGAAAAACTGGACAAAATAGGATTA
AATCTGCCTGCAGGGAGACGTAAAGCTGCCAACGTTACCCTGCTCACATCACTAGTAGAGGGAGAAGCTG
TCCACCTAGCCAGGGACTTTGGGTACGTGTGCGAAACCGAATTTCCTGCCAAAGCAGTAGCTGAATTTCT
CAACCGACAACATTCCGATCCCAATGAGCAAGTGACAAGAAAAAACATGCTCCTGGCTACAAAACAGATA
TGCAAAGAGTTCACCGACCTGCTGGCTCAGGACCGATCTCCCCTGGGGAACTCACGGCCCAACCCCATCC
TGGAGCCCGGCATCCAGAGCTGCTTGACCCACTTCAACCTCATCTCCCACGGCTTCGGCAGCCCCGCGGT
GTGTGCCGCGGTCACGGCCCTGCAGAACTATCTCACCGAGGCCCTCAAGGCCATGGACAAAATGTACCTC
AGCAACAACCCCAATAGCCACACGGACAACAACGCCAAAAGCAGTGACAAAGAGGAGAAGCACAGAAAGT
GCCCAACTTTCTTGTACAAAGTGGTTGATATCGGTAAGCCTATCCCTAACCCTCTCCTCGGTCTCGATTC
TACGTAGTAATGAACTAGTCCGTAACTTGAAAGTATTTCGATTTCTTGGCTTTATATATCTTGTGGAAAG
GACGAGAGGAAGGTATGTCTCAAGAGCCT
