>Addgene plasmid #144408 | TFORF2932 | depositor partial sequence | sequence record 285340 | Barcode
GAGGAAGGTATGTCTCAAGAGCCT
